>Addgene plasmid #109515 | actc1b-mKate2-EHD1b-dEH | addgene full sequence | sequence record 220139 | Addgene NGS Result
GCAAGTTTGTACAAAAAAGCAGGCTGCCACCATGGTGAGCGAGCTGATTAAGGAGAACATGCACATGAAG
CTGTACATGGAGGGCACCGTGAACAACCACCACTTCAAGTGCACATCCGAGGGCGAAGGCAAGCCCTACG
AGGGCACCCAGACCATGAGAATCAAGGCGGTCGAGGGCGGCCCTCTCCCCTTCGCCTTCGACATCCTGGC
TACCAGCTTCATGTACGGCAGCAAAACCTTCATCAACCACACCCAGGGCATCCCCGACTTCTTTAAGCAG
TCCTTCCCCGAGGGCTTCACATGGGAGAGAGTCACCACATACGAAGACGGGGGCGTGCTGACCGCTACCC
AGGACACCAGCCTCCAGGACGGCTGCCTCATCTACAACGTCAAGATCAGAGGGGTGAACTTCCCATCCAA
CGGCCCTGTGATGCAGAAGAAAACACTCGGCTGGGAGGCCTCCACCGAGACCCTGTACCCCGCTGACGGC
GGCCTGGAAGGCAGAGCCGACATGGCCCTGAAGCTCGTGGGCGGGGGCCACCTGATCTGCAACTTGAAGA
CCACATACAGATCCAAGAAACCCGCTAAGAACCTCAAGATGCCCGGCGTCTACTATGTGGACAGAAGACT
GGAAAGAATCAAGGAGGCCGACAAAGAGACCTACGTCGAGCAGCACGAGGTGGCTGTGGCCAGATACTGC
GACCTCCCTAGCAAACTGGGGCACAGAGACCCAGCTTTCTTGTACAAAGTGGCTTTCAGTTGGTCTAACA
AAGATGGAAAAAAGAAAGACCCGGAGTTATTTCAAACGGTTTCGGACGGGCTAAAGAGACTGTACAGGAC
CAAACTTTTCCCCTTAGAGGACGCATACCGCTTTCACGACTTCCACTCTCCGGCTCTGGAAGATGCTGAT
TTCGATAACAAGCCCATGGTACTTTTGGTGGGCCAATACTCTACAGGGAAAACCACTTTTATTCGGCATC
TCATGGAGCAGGATTTCCCTGGTATGCGCATAGGGCCCGAACCGACCACCGATTCATTCATAGCGGTTAT
GCACGGGGAACAAGAAGGTCTCATCCCCGGCAATGCTTTAGTGGTTGACCCCAAGAAACCCTTCAGAAAA
CTCAACGCCTTTGGAAACGCCTTTCTGAACAGGTTCATATGTGCTCAGATGCCAAACCCAGTGCTGGACA
GCATCAGCATCATAGACACTCCTGGAATTCTGTCCGGAGAGAAACAACGGATCAGCAGAGGTTATGATTT
TGCTGCGGTGCTTGAATGGTTTGCCGAACGGGTGGACCGAATCATTCTTCTCTTTGACGCACACAAGTTG
GACATCTCGGATGAGTTCTCCGAGGTGATCCGAGCTCTGAAAAACCATGAGGACAAAATGCGGGTGGTGC
TTAATAAAGCTGATCAGATCGGGACCCAGCAGCTTATGAGGGTGTATGGCGCCCTCATGTGGTCACTTGG
GAAAATTGTCAACACTCCAGAGGTCATACGTGTGTATATTGGCTCTTTCTGGGCTCAGCCGCTCCTGGTT
GCAGATAACAGGAAATTGTTTGAGGCAGAGGAACAAGACCTTTTCCGTGACATCCAGGGACTTCCACGTA
ATGCAGCACTGCGCAAACTGAATGACCTTATCAAACGGGCCCGTCTAGCCAAAGTTCAAGCATACATCAT
CAGCTCTTTGAAGAAAGAAATGCCAAATGTGTTTGGAAAAGAGAACAAGAAAAAGGAGCTCATTGCTAAC
CTGGGTGAAATCTATGCAAAGATTGAAAAAGAACATCAGATCTCCCCTGGTGATTTTCCTAAACTCAGTA
AAATGCAGGAAGTCCTCGCTGGACAGGACTTCACTAAGTTTCAAGGATTGAAGCCCAAGCTTTTGGAATC
AGTGGAAGACATGCTGGCCAACGACATTGCCAAACTCATGACCCTCGTCCGGCAGGAGGAGGCCTCCATG
CCAAGCCAGGCTGTCCAAGGTGGAGCCTTTGAAGGCACCATGAATGGCCCCTTCGGGCACGGCTACGGAG
AAGGTGCCGGTGAAGGCATTGATTAACAACTTTATTATACATAGTTGATAATTCACTGGCCGTCGTTTTA
CGGTACCATCGATGATGATCCAGACATGATAAGATACATTGATGAGTTTGGACAAACCACAACTAGAATG
CAGTGAAAAAAATGCTTTATTTGTGAAATTTGTGATGCTATTGCTTTATTTGTAACCATTATAAGCTGCA
ATAAACAAGTTAACAACAACAATTGCATTCATTTTATGTTTCAGGTTCAGGGGGAGGTGTGGGAGGTTTT
TTAAAGCAAGTAAAACCTCTACAAATGTGGTATGGCTGATTATGATCCTCTAGATCAGATCTGCGAAGAT
ACGGCCACGGGTGCTCTTGATCCTGTGGCTGATTTTGGACTGTGCTGCTCGCAGCTGCTGATGAATCACA
TACTTCCTCCATTTTCTTCCACTGATTGACTGTTATAATTTCCCTAATTTCCAGGTCAAGGTGCTGTGCA
TTGTGGTAATAGATGTGACATGACGTCACTTCCAAAGGACCAATGAACATGTCTGACCAATTTCATATAA
TGTGAAAACGATTTTCATAGGCAGAATAAATAACATTTAAATTAAACTGGGCATCAGCGCAATTCAATTG
GTTTGGTAATAGCAAGGGAAAATAGAATGAAGTGATCTCCAAAAAATAAGTACTTTTTGACTGTAAATAA
AATTGTAAGGAGTAAAAAGTACTTTTTTTTCTAAAAAAATGTAATTAAGTAAAAGTAAAAGTATTGATTT
TTAATTGTACTCAAGTAAAGTAAAAATCCCCAAAAATAATACTTAAGTACAGTAATCAAGTAAAATTACT
CAAGTACTTTACACCTCTGGTTCTTGACCCCCTACCTTCAGCAAGCCCAGCAGATCCACTAGTTCTAGAG
CGGCCGCCACCGCGGTGGAGCTCCAGCTTTTGTTCCCTTTAGTGAGGGTTAATTGCGCGCTTGGCGTAAT
CATGGTCATAGCTGTTTCCTGTGTGAAATTGTTATCCGCTCACAATTCCACACAACATACGAGCCGGAAG
CATAAAGTGTAAAGCCTGGGGTGCCTAATGAGTGAGCTAACTCACATTAATTGCGTTGCGCTCACTGCCC
GCTTTCCAGTCGGGAAACCTGTCGTGCCAGCTGCATTAATGAATCGGCCAACGCGCGGGGAGAGGCGGTT
TGCGTATTGGGCGCTCTTCCGCTTCCTCGCTCACTGACTCGCTGCGCTCGGTCGTTCGGCTGCGGCGAGC
GGTATCAGCTCACTCAAAGGCGGTAATACGGTTATCCACAGAATCAGGGGATAACGCAGGAAAGAACATG
TGAGCAAAAGGCCAGCAAAAGGCCAGGAACCGTAAAAAGGCCGCGTTGCTGGCGTTTTTCCATAGGCTCC
GCCCCCCTGACGAGCATCACAAAAATCGACGCTCAAGTCAGAGGTGGCGAAACCCGACAGGACTATAAAG
ATACCAGGCGTTTCCCCCTGGAAGCTCCCTCGTGCGCTCTCCTGTTCCGACCCTGCCGCTTACCGGATAC
CTGTCCGCCTTTCTCCCTTCGGGAAGCGTGGCGCTTTCTCATAGCTCACGCTGTAGGTATCTCAGTTCGG
TGTAGGTCGTTCGCTCCAAGCTGGGCTGTGTGCACGAACCCCCCGTTCAGCCCGACCGCTGCGCCTTATC
CGGTAACTATCGTCTTGAGTCCAACCCGGTAAGACACGACTTATCGCCACTGGCAGCAGCCACTGGTAAC
AGGATTAGCAGAGCGAGGTATGTAGGCGGTGCTACAGAGTTCTTGAAGTGGTGGCCTAACTACGGCTACA
CTAGAAGAACAGTATTTGGTATCTGCGCTCTGCTGAAGCCAGTTACCTTCGGAAAAAGAGTTGGTAGCTC
TTGATCCGGCAAACAAACCACCGCTGGTAGCGGTGGTTTTTTTGTTTGCAAGCAGCAGATTACGCGCAGA
AAAAAAGGATCTCAAGAAGATCCTTTGATCTTTTCTACGGGGTCTGACGCTCAGTGGAACGAAAACTCAC
GTTAAGGCATTTTGGTCATGAGATTATCAAAAAGGATCTTCACCTAGATCCTTTTAAATTAAAAATGAAG
TTTTAAATCAATCTAAAGTATATATGAGTAAACTTGGTCTGACAGTTACCAATGCTTAATCAGTGAGGCA
CCTATCTCAGCGATCTGTCTATTTCGTTCATCCATAGTTGCCTGACTCCCCGTCGTGTAGATAACTACGA
TACGGGAGGGCTTACCATCTGGCCCCAGTGCTGCAATGATACCGCGAGACCCACGCTCACCGGCTCCAGA
TTTATCAGCAATAAACCAGCCAGCCGGAAGGGCCGAGCGCAGAAGTGGTCCTGCAACTTTATCCGCCTCC
ATCCAGTCTATTAATTGTTGCCGGGAAGCTAGAGTAAGTAGTTCGCCAGTTAATAGTTTGCGCAACGTTG
TTGCCATTGCTACAGGCATCGTGGTGTCACGCTCGTCGTTTGGTATGGCTTCATTCAGCTCCGGTTCCCA
ACGATCAAGGCGAGTTACATGATCCCCCATGTTGTGCAAAAAAGCGGTTAGCTCCTTCGGTCCTCCGATC
GTTGTCAGAAGTAAGTTGGCCGCAGTGTTATCACTCATGGTTATGGCAGCACTGCATAATTCTCTTACTG
TCATGCCATCCGTAAGATGCTTTTCTGTGACTGGTGAGTACTCAACCAAGTCATTCTGAGAATAGTGTAT
GCGGCGACCGAGTTGCTCTTGCCCGGCGTCAATACGGGATAATACCGCGCCACATAGCAGAACTTTAAAA
GTGCTCATCATTGGAAAACGTTCTTCGGGGCGAAAACTCTCAAGGATCTTACCGCTGTTGAGATCCAGTT
CGATGTAACCCACTCGTGCACCCAACTGATCTTCAGCATCTTTTACTTTCACCAGCGTTTCTGGGTGAGC
AAAAACAGGAAGGCAAAATGCCGCAAAAAAGGGAATAAGGGCGACACGGAAATGTTGAATACTCATACTC
TTCCTTTTTCAATATTATTGAAGCATTTATCAGGGTTATTGTCTCATGAGCGGATACATATTTGAATGTA
TTTAGAAAAATAAACAAATAGGGGTTCCGCGCACATTTCCCCGAAAAGTGCCACCTAAATTGTAAGCGTT
AATATTTTGTTAAAATTCGCGTTAAATTTTTGTTAAATCAGCTCATTTTTTAACCAATAGGCCGAAATCG
GCAAAATCCCTTATAAATCAAAAGAATAGACCGAGATAGGGT
[37 nt withheld, positions 5293-5329]
AAAGAACGTGGACTCCAACGTCAAAGG
[32 nt withheld, positions 5357-5388]
GCTGGCTAAGAACTCATCAGCCTCCCCGGTCCATCTACCCACGTACCAATGCACCAATTGGCCACAATGA
CGGCTACTACATGGTGCCATTCCTTCCTCTTTATAGGAATGGAGACTACCTCCTGTCCAACAATGCTCTT
GGATACGAGTACGCCTACCTGTTGGACCCAGGTCATTGCACAACACCAGAAATGCCCTCTGATCTGCAAA
AGACGTGAATATCTGTTCAGACACCCATATCCACTCTGTTCCACACAGGTCAGAGGTTTGTCCAGGAGTT
CTTGACAGAGGTGTAAAAAGTACTCAAAAATTTTACTCAAGTGAAAGTACAAGTACTTAGGGAAAATTTT
ACTCAATTAAAAGTAAAAGTATCTGGCTAGAATCTTACTTGAGTAAAAGTAAAAAAGTACTCCATTAAAA
TTGTACTTGAGTATTAAGGAAGTAAAAGTAAAAGCAAGAAAGAAAACTAGAGATTCTTGTTTAAGCTTTT
AATCTCAAAAAACATTAAATGAAATGCATACAAGGTTTTATCCTGCTTTAGAACTGTTTGTATTTAATTA
TCAAACTATAAGACAGACAATCTAATGCCAGTACACGCTACTCAAAGTTGTAAAACCTCAGATTTAACTT
CAGTAGAAGCTGATTCTCAAAATTGTTAGTGTCAAGCCTAGCTCTTTTGGGGCTGAAAAGCAATCCTGCA
GTGCTGAAAAGCCTCTCACAGGCAGCCGATGCGGGAAGAGGTGTATTAGTCTTGATAGAGAGGCTGCAAA
TAGCAGGAAACGTGAGCAGAGACTCCCTGGTGTCTGAAACACAGGCCAGATGGGCCCTCGAGCAGGAAAC
AGCTATGACCATGATTACGCCAAGCTATCAACTTTGTATAGAAAAGTTGGCACGCGCAGATTCCGTGTGG
GCCTGGTAATATCTTACCATTTTAAGCTATTTTAAGATTAGGGAAAAAAATTAAATAAAACTACTTTAAA
ATTACTTTCCTTAAAAAGCAACATATTTATTTAGTTTTTGTTTAACTGGCTCAAGATTGTAATATTTTAC
TTTTACATGTTTTTTTAAGTACCTAAATGTGTTCAAAAGTAAAGTATGTTATTGTTTTTTTTTTTTAATG
TTAGCTAAGCTTTAAATTGTAATATATTACTTTTAAAAGTGACTTTTTAAAAATGTAAATAAAAAAGTAA
CTATAAATGTGTAATGCATGTTATTTCTGTGGGTTTTTAATTTTCATCTCAACTGGGCTTACAATTTTAA
CATAATAAAAATCAAATCAAATCAAATCAGGCCCTTATTTGTCACATACACTCTTGTATACTGAAATAAA
CTAAATGTTGAGAAAAATTTAAATACACCAAAATAACGCATACCTTTTTTGTAATTACCTAAGTAAAACA
TTTAGTTCCTTTTTTAAGTGACTCAAGATTGTAATCTATTAATTGTAAAAGATAAAACTAGTGATCAATC
TGACGTGCTTCTATGCAGCCTGTGAGATTAATTGTGATGTTTAATTATTAAACAATTTAAATGGATCAAA
CATTTCACATGTGCTTATTGTGTCCAACAAAACCAGCAGAAGCACTTAAAAATATTGCATGACAACATGA
GTTTTTAATGTAAATTATATATACTTCCTAAACGAAGTTAATCATATTTCTAAAATAATAATGTCATTGA
AATATTTAAATAAATGATAAGCTTTAGTTGATTCAACATAAAATTGAAAGCAATAAGGACTTTTTTTTTT
TACAGCGGTGAAGCAAAAGCATGTAATAATCATATAATATAATAAATAAATAAATAAATAATGGCTCTTG
GTGCAAATATGAACACTTTAAATAAATATAGAATAAATATGATCAATAAGTCATAACGATGTGTTTTATG
TTGATTATAATTTAAACATGTTTCTAACGCAAGTTTTAAAAACTGTTTTAAAGTATTATTTTAAGTTATA
AGATCAATTTGACTCAACATTTTGTAGTGAAAATATGTTGTGTAAAATTAATATAATATACACTATAAAA
ATGCAGGGTTCCACACAATACATTAATGTTGTCCCAACACAAATCGATTAAGTTAACAAATATATGTGGA
TTGAACATAAAAAATTAAGTTGTCCCAATGAAATCTCAAGAATTGTGTTGTTTCAGCTCATTTTAAATAA
GTAGTTTTAACAAGTAAAAAATAACATATTTTTGAGTGTGTATATATATATATTACAAAATATAATAATA
TAAAATGTAAAAGATATAAACCATGCTACATATATTTAAGAGCTATTTTGCACATTACTTTTTTGCAAGC
CATTTTAGTGTTTTTTTTACAAATATATATTAGCTAAATATACAATATCTTAAATATACAATTAATCAGA
CATGCAATTAATGCATTTAACCTACATAAAAATACATGATCAACATATGTTTTATGCTGATTACAACTAA
ATCAAACGTAATGAAATTAATTTATAAAAGCGATTTAAATATGTCAATATTTTAAGTTAAAATCACTTGA
AACCTACTATAAATGAACTTAAATTAAAAAAATCTCCTTTAATTCCAATGCAACAGTGTTGTTTTTTCAG
CTGAGGACCCCCGGTGCAGATGGTTGGCCCCCGGCCCGCTATTCTAAGGAAGCCTTTCTTAATTTTAGGG
CGGCGCTGCATGCGCTCAGATCAGATTCACGGGTGGAGAGGGTTATTTTCTCTTTTTTATTTTTTCTTGC
CTGCTCATATTTGGGCCTGTGTGAACCCCAGGCTCCGCCTCGGCCCCCAGGAGCCGCTCTTATTTAAAGG
GGATCCTCGCCTTCAGTCTTCGTCCCAGTGGAAGCATCAGTCTTGTGATAACAACTTGGTGAGTCCTACA
GACCAGCGCTCGACTCTAGGCTTTAAATGCATTGATTTCTCTGGATTAGCTACCGGGAGAGTTTTAACTT
TGCTTATTAGTCTTGTGCTCGAACTGCTAGGTTTAAAGAGTGTTTTCTCTAATGCATGCATGAAGCGACA
GCTGAAAACCAGAAATAGAGCGTTTGTCCTCCTGTTAAACTCTAGCCTTTCTTTGGCATTTGTCAGTCCG
AGTCTTCAGCTGCCGGCAGGAGATTGGGTTTCAGTAACACTTGCTGAGCACAAACTACACGTGCTTTCTT
CAGATTTAATTCATTATTAATCATTCTAGATTTAAATGATGTTCTTACTCATTGCTGATTATTTTAGCCT
TGCGGAGCAGATTAAATGAGCACGTGTTTCATTAAGATTGATTTAAATATAATTAATATTTCACCACTGT
AGTTTTAAAATTGCCTTCTAAGTCATGGTTGATTTTTAATAGGTATCGGCTCTAATTAGATTACTATTTT
GGTTTTTAAATGTTATTTCTATTTCATTTGTAGGCTCGTTTTTAATGTGATTTTATTAGATTCTAGTTTT
AAAATCATCTCTTAGCCTTAATGAGCAGACTGAATGAACATGTTTCATTAAGATTAACTTCATTATAATG
AATTATTTAATCATTCTAGTGGGTTATAAATCAGCTCTATTTAAATTAATTGTCGTGTTTATTTCTATTT
AATTTTTGATTATTTTTTCAGGGTCGTTTTTATGTGATTTTTTCCCGTTTCTAATTTTAAACTAATTGTT
TGATTTTTATATGATTCGACTCTTTTTAAATGAATTGTTTTGCTTTTTTTATTGAGCATATATATATTAT
ACAATTTCAATCAACAATTGTTGTGCTTTTTAAATGTTGTTTCTATTTCATTTCTAGGGTCGATTTTATT
CGATTCTAGTTTTAAAATCGTGATTTTTAACTTCTAACCTTACTGAGCAGACTGAATGAACATGTTTCAT
CAAGATTAACTTCATTATAGTTAATTATTGAATCGTGCTAGTGGTTTATAAATCAGCTCTATTTAAATTA
ATCATCATCATTATTTCTATTTAATTTTTATTATTTCTTTAGGATTATTTTTATGTGATTTTTTTCACGT
TCTAGTTTTAAACTCAATGCTCATTACTGCTCACCCTTGCTGAGCAGTCTTTCGTTAAGATTAAATTAAT
TAATAACCATTCTAGTTTTAAAACAGTGTCTTAAGGCATAGCTGATATTTTACAAGTTTACTATTTAATA
TATCTCCTTTCTTTTTTTAGGGTCGATTTCATCTGATTTGATTAATTTTTATTATCTTCACTAAGCTTTT
TGTTCTAGGTTTTATTCTCAGTATTATTACTGTTATATTTGAACTGAATTTCTCCTCATAGTTTATTCAT
TTTATTTATTTATTTTTTGTTTATTCGCTATTTTGTATTTTAGTTTTTAATTAGAAATTTTATTAGAATC
GTTTTGAACTAGTTTTTATGCACTCTAACATTAATATTAAATCATAACTATTATTTTTATTATAATTTAT
TTGTGTTTATCTTTTTGTGTAGCTTTCATGTGTTTTTATTTTAGTTTTATTATGTTTGCATTGAATTTTT
TGGACTAGTTTATATAACGATATACAGAAAAGCCATGACAACAAATGTTTTTATAATACCTATTAAGTAT
AAGCTAATCAGATTTCCACTATTCTGTTCAAAGTTAACATTATTAGCCATTCTGATGGATCATTTGACAT
TTGTCATATGTCTTTATGAACACTGCTCTTTCAGATGCCACTTTTAAAGCTGTTTTTTACAGTAAATGAA
CGTTTATTATTATGACATTATTTCCTAAGGCCTCTAGAGTACAGCAGGATGTGGCGTGTGCATTACCGTG
TAATTATGCTGACTGTAAATGTGCATTTATAGACTGTCAGCATGTCTGACTGTGCGCTGTTGTGATTGGT
CCTGCACAGACCAAG
Features (pLannotate 1.2.2; 21 found; start..end, strand, type, name):
      2..22      +  protein_bind   attB1: mutant version of attB; core recombination site for the Gateway® BP reaction BP Clonase™
     32..727     +  CDS            mKate2: mKate2 is a basic (constitutively fluorescent) red fluorescent protein published in 2009, derived from Entacmaea quadricolor. It is reported to be a rapidly-maturing monomer with moderate acid sensitivity.
    732..752     -  protein_bind   attB2: mutant version of attB; core recombination site for the Gateway® BP reaction BP Clonase™
    755..2053    +  CDS            EHD1 (fragment): EHD1_BOVIN - Experimental evidence at protein level: Swiss-Prot protein existence level 1. ATP- and membrane-binding protein that controls membrane reorganization/tubulation upon ATP hydrolysis. Acts in early endocytic membrane fusion and membrane trafficking of recycling endosomes. Recruited to endosomal membranes upon nerve growth factor stimulation, indirectly regulates neurite outgrowth. Plays a role in myoblast fusion. Involved in the unidirectional retrograde dendritic transport of endocytosed BACE1 and in efficient sorting of BACE1 to axons implicating a function in neuronal APP process
   2057..2077    -  protein_bind   attB3: mutant version of attB; core recombination site for the Gateway® BP reaction BP Clonase™
   2081..2101    +  CDS            lacZα (fragment): LacZα fragment of β-galactosidase; lacZ fragment
   2117..2251    -  polyA_signal   SV40 poly(A) signal: SV40 polyadenylation signal
   2274..2357    -  CDS            large T antigen (fragment): large T antigen from SV40 (simian virus 40)
   2923..2963    -  misc_feature   MCS (fragment): pBluescript multiple cloning site
   2976..2994    -  promoter       T3 promoter: promoter for bacteriophage T3 RNA polymerase
   3039..3055    -  protein_bind   lac operator: The lac repressor binds to the lac operator to inhibit transcription in E. coli. This inhibition can be relieved by adding lactose or isopropyl-β-D-thiogalactopyranoside (IPTG). lac repressor encoded by lacI
   3063..3093    -  promoter       lac promoter: promoter for the E. coli lac operon
   3108..3129    -  protein_bind   CAP binding site: CAP binding activates transcription in the presence of cAMP. E. coli catabolite activator protein
   3142..3234    -  CDS            lacI (fragment): lac repressor; lacI; The lac repressor binds to the lac operator to inhibit transcription in E. coli. This inhibition can be relieved by adding lactose or isopropyl-β-D-thiogalactopyranoside (IPTG).
   3417..4005    -  rep_origin     ori: high-copy-number ColE1/pMB1/pBR322/pUC origin of replication
   4176..5036    -  CDS            AmpR: β-lactamase; bla; confers resistance to ampicillin, carbenicillin, and related antibiotics
   5037..5141    -  promoter       AmpR promoter: bla
   5167..5388    -  rep_origin     M13 ori (fragment) (sequence partly withheld): M13 bacteriophage origin of replication; arrow indicates direction of (+) strand synthesis
   5388..5675    +  CDS            tyr (fragment) (sequence partly withheld): TYRO_ORYLA - Also known as tyro. Experimental evidence at transcript level: Swiss-Prot protein existence level 2. This is a copper-containing oxidase that functions in the formation of pigments such as melanins and other polyphenolic compounds. From Oryzias latipes (Japanese rice fish) (Japanese killifish).
   6257..6277    +  protein_bind   attB4: mutant version of attB; core recombination site for the Gateway® BP reaction BP Clonase™
   7178..7194    -  promoter       copia promoter (fragment): strong promoter from the Drosophila transposable element copia (Sinclair et al., 1986)
