[The description below was written by a language model from this plasmid's Addgene catalogue record and pLannotate feature annotations shown in this document.]
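Description:
actc1b-mKate2-EHD1b-dEH is a zebrafish expression plasmid of about 10.2 kb, assembled by Gateway recombination into the destination backbone pDEST-actc1b-mKate2-ccdb. It is propagated in E. coli through a high-copy ColE1/pUC-type origin with ampicillin selection from the β-lactamase gene. The backbone also retains pBluescript-derived remnants: a partial M13/f1 origin, lac promoter/operator elements, a T3 promoter and a multiple cloning site fragment.

The payload is an N-terminal fusion of the monomeric red fluorescent protein mKate2 to zebrafish EHD1b carrying the "dEH" mutation, which the catalogue describes as delta-EH, i.e. lacking the EH domain. In the annotation, mKate2 lies between attB1 and attB2, followed directly by an EHD1-homologous coding fragment that ends at attB3, and then an SV40 polyadenylation signal. An attB4 site lies several kilobases upstream of attB1 on the circular map. The interval between them is essentially unannotated apart from a short, probably spurious copia promoter match. This is the position where the muscle-specific actc1b (cardiac alpha-actin 1b) promoter named in the construct and backbone would be expected, but the feature table does not label it. A short fragment matching medaka tyrosinase sits next to the M13 origin remnant. This may reflect transposon-arm sequence of the kind found in zebrafish transgenesis backbones, though the record does not state this.

According to the record, the plasmid is used for muscle-specific expression of the tagged EHD1b truncation in zebrafish. The associated work was an in vivo cell biological screen examining endocytic machinery in T-tubule formation, in which red fluorescence reports the localisation of the truncated protein in muscle fibres.
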