Addgene plasmid #109515: actc1b-mKate2-EHD1b-dEH
Purpose: Muscle specific zebrafish expression of mKate2 fused to EHD1b-delta-EH
Depositing lab: Rob Parton. Depositing organization: University of Queensland, Institute for Molecular Bioscience. Publication: In vivo cell biological screening identifies an endocytic capture mechanism for T-tubule formation. Hall TE, Martel N, Ariotti N, Xiong Z, Lo HP, Ferguson C, Rae J, Lim YW, Parton RG. Nat Commun. 2020 Jul 24;11(1):3711. doi: 10.1038/s41467-020-17486-w. PubMed 32709891.
Backbone
  Vector backbone: pDEST-actc1b-mKate2-ccdb
  Vector type: Zebrafish plasmids
Growth in bacteria
  Bacterial resistance: Ampicillin, 100 μg/mL
  Growth temperature: 37°C
  Growth strain: DH5alpha
  Copy number: High Copy
Gene/Insert
  Gene/Insert name: EHD1b
  Species: D. rerio (zebrafish)
  Mutation: dEH
  Entrez Gene: ehd1b (a.k.a. cb862, ehd1, ehd3, ehd3l, wu:fb95h05, zgc:92331)
  Tag / fusion protein: mKate2 (N terminal on insert)
  Cloning method: Gateway Cloning
Terms and licenses: Academic/Nonprofit Terms; Industry Terms: Not Available to Industry
How to cite: actc1b-mKate2-EHD1b-dEH was a gift from Rob Parton (Addgene plasmid # 109515 ; http://n2t.net/addgene:109515 ; RRID:Addgene_109515)
